Addgene plasmid #191427: hTln1-R1R2-17b
Purpose: Expresses a variant of the human TLN1 R1R2 domains containing a 17AA insert into R2 (exon 17b) in bacteria
Depositing lab: Ben Goult. Depositing organization: London and South East University Group (LASE). Publication: TLN1 contains a cancer-associated cassette exon that alters talin-1 mechanosensitivity. Gallego-Paez LM, Edwards WJS, Chanduri M, Guo Y, Koorman T, Lee CY, Grexa N, Derksen P, Yan J, Schwartz MA, Mauer J, Goult BT. J Cell Biol. 2023 May 1;222(5):e202209010. doi: 10.1083/jcb.202209010. Epub 2023 Mar 6. PubMed 36880935.
Backbone
  Vector backbone: pET151
  Backbone size w/o insert (bp): 5658
  Total vector size (bp): 6738
  Vector type: Bacterial Expression
Growth in bacteria
  Bacterial resistance: Ampicillin, 100 μg/mL
  Growth temperature: 37°C
  Growth strain: DH5alpha
  Copy number: High Copy
Gene/Insert
  Gene/Insert name: Human Talin1 R1R2 domains (alt name: hTln1-R1R2-17b)
  Species: H. sapiens (human)
  Insert size (bp): 1080
  Mutation: contains 17AA insertion from inclusion of exon 17b
  GenBank ID: NC_000009.12
  Entrez Gene: TLN1 (a.k.a. ILWEQ, TLN, talin-1)
  Tag / fusion protein: His-tag, TEV cleavage site (N terminal on backbone)
  Cloning method: TOPO Cloning
  Sequencing primers: 5′ TAATACGACTCACTATAGGG; 3′ GCTAGTTATTGCTCAGCGG
Terms and licenses: Academic/Nonprofit Terms; Industry Terms: Not Available to Industry
How to cite: hTln1-R1R2-17b was a gift from Ben Goult (Addgene plasmid # 191427 ; http://n2t.net/addgene:191427 ; RRID:Addgene_191427)
