[The description below was written by a language model from this plasmid's Addgene catalogue record and pLannotate feature annotations shown in this document.]
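Description:
hTln1-R1R2-17b is a bacterial expression plasmid built on the pET151 backbone (about 6.7 kb in total) for producing a fragment of human talin-1 (TLN1) in E. coli. The roughly 1.1 kb insert, introduced by TOPO cloning, encodes the R1 and R2 rod domains in a variant form that carries a 17-amino-acid insertion within R2, arising from inclusion of the alternative cassette exon 17b.

Expression is driven by a T7 promoter followed by a lac operator and the phage T7 gene 10 ribosome binding site, with a T7 terminator downstream. A lacI gene under its own promoter supplies the repressor. Transcription therefore depends on a host providing T7 RNA polymerase and is inducible with IPTG. The catalogue entry lists an N-terminal His-tag and TEV protease cleavage site contributed by the backbone. The feature table annotates a V5 epitope and the TEV site just upstream of the TLN1 coding region but does not separately call the His-tag. This arrangement allows affinity purification and subsequent removal of the tags by TEV cleavage.

The plasmid is selected through the β-lactamase gene (ampicillin resistance) and replicates from a ColE1/pBR322-type origin. The bom region and rop gene are also present, although the record lists the plasmid as high copy. Several tetracycline-resistance fragments are annotated, and these appear to be non-functional pBR322 remnants.

The construct makes recombinant R1R2-17b protein, presumably for biochemical and biophysical comparison with the canonical form. The associated study concerns how this cancer-associated exon alters talin-1 mechanosensitivity.
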