Features (pLannotate 1.2.2; 21 found; start..end, strand, type, name):
    208..226     +  promoter       T7 promoter: promoter for bacteriophage T7 RNA polymerase
    227..251     +  protein_bind   lac operator: The lac repressor binds to the lac operator to inhibit transcription in E. coli. This inhibition can be relieved by adding lactose or isopropyl-β-D-thiogalactopyranoside (IPTG). lac repressor encoded by lacI
    266..288     +  RBS            RBS: efficient ribosome binding site from bacteriophage T7 gene 10 (Olins and Rangwala, 1989)
    317..358     +  CDS            V5 tag: epitope tag from simian virus 5
    359..378     +  CDS            TEV site (fragment): tobacco etch virus (TEV) protease recognition and cleavage site
    395..1372    +  CDS            TLN1 (fragment): TLN1_HUMAN - Also known as KIAA1027, TLN. Experimental evidence at protein level: Swiss-Prot protein existence level 1. Probably involved in connections of major cytoskeletal structures to the plasma membrane. High molecular weight cytoskeletal protein concentrated at regions of cell-substratum contact and, in lymphocytes, at cell-cell contacts (By similarity). From Homo sapiens (Human).
   1395..1444    +  CDS            SET1 (fragment): solubility-enhancement tag derived from T7 phage gene 10B
   1452..1499    +  terminator     T7 terminator: transcription terminator for bacteriophage T7 RNA polymerase
   1522..1626    -  CDS            TcR (fragment): tetracycline efflux protein; tet; confers resistance to tetracycline
   1683..1706    -  promoter       tet promoter (fragment): E. coli promoter for tetracycline efflux protein gene
   1823..1927    +  promoter       AmpR promoter: bla
   1928..2788    +  CDS            AmpR: β-lactamase; bla; confers resistance to ampicillin, carbenicillin, and related antibiotics
   2959..3547    +  rep_origin     ori: high-copy-number ColE1/pMB1/pBR322/pUC origin of replication
   3733..3872    -  misc_feature   bom: basis of mobility region from pBR322
   3974..4165    -  CDS            rop: Rop protein, which maintains plasmids at low copy number; rop
   4182..4562    +  CDS            YPB1_ECOLX: Protein predicted: Swiss-Prot protein existence level 4. From Escherichia coli.
   4804..5428    -  CDS            TcR (fragment): tetracycline efflux protein; tet; confers resistance to tetracycline
   5443..5464    -  protein_bind   CAP binding site: CAP binding activates transcription in the presence of cAMP. E. coli catabolite activator protein
   5477..6559    -  CDS            lacI: lac repressor; lacI; The lac repressor binds to the lac operator to inhibit transcription in E. coli. This inhibition can be relieved by adding lactose or isopropyl-β-D-thiogalactopyranoside (IPTG).
   6560..6637    -  promoter       lacI promoter: lacI
   6645..186     -  CDS            TcR (fragment) (across the origin): tetracycline efflux protein; tet; confers resistance to tetracycline
>Addgene plasmid #191427 | hTln1-R1R2-17b | addgene full sequence | sequence record 380511 | Addgene NGS Result
AAGGAGATGGCGCCCAACAGTCCCCCGGCCACGGGGCCTGCCACCATACCCACGCCGAAACAAGCGCTCA
TGAGCCCGAAGTGGCGAGCCCGATCTTCCCCATCGGTGATGTCGGCGATATAGGCGCCAGCAACCGCACC
TGTGGCGCCGGTGATGCCGGCCACGATGCGTCCGGCGTAGAGGATCGAGATCTCGATCCCGCGAAATTAA
TACGACTCACTATAGGGGAATTGTGAGCGGATAACAATTCCCCTCTAGAAATAATTTTGTTTAACTTTAA
GAAGGAGATATACATATGCATCATCACCATCACCATGGTAAGCCTATCCCTAACCCTCTCCTCGGTCTCG
ATTCTACGGAAAACCTGTATTTTCAGGGAATTGATCCCTTCACCCGTGGTCATATGCCTCCGCTGACCAG
CGCACAGCAGGCACTGACCGGCACCATTAATAGCAGCATGCAGGCAGTTCAGGCAGCACAGGCAACCCTG
GATGATTTTGATACCCTGCCACCGCTGGGTCAAGATGCAGCAAGCAAAGCATGGCGTAAAAACAAAATGG
ATGAAAGCAAACACGAAATCCATAGCCAGGTTGATGCAATTACCGCAGGCACCGCAAGCGTTGTTAATCT
GACCGCAGGCGATCCGGCAGAAACCGATTACACCGCAGTTGGTTGTGCAGTTACCACCATTAGCAGCAAT
CTGACAGAAATGAGCCGTGGTGTTAAACTGCTGGCAGCACTGCTGGAAGATGAAGGTGGTAGCGGTCGTC
CGCTGCTGCAGGCAGCAAAAGGTCTGGCAGGCGCAGTTAGCGAACTGCTGCGTAGTGCACAGCCTGCAAG
CGCAGAACCGCGTCAGAATCTGCTGCAAGCCGCAGGTAATGTTGGTCAGGCAAGCGGTGAACTGTTACAG
CAGATTGGTGAAAGCGATACCGATCCGCATTTTCAGATTTGTGCAAGTCGTGGTGCGGGTGTTCGTAGCC
CTCCGGATAGCCCGACCGATGCACTGATGCAGCTGGCAAAAGCAGTTGCGAGCGCAGCAGCAGCCCTGGT
TCTGAAAGCCAAAAGCGTTGCACAGCGTACCGAAGATAGTGGCCTGCAGACCCAGGTTATTGCAGCAGCA
ACCCAGTGTGCACTGAGCACCAGCCAGCTGGTTGCATGTACCAAAGTTGTTGCACCGACCATTAGCTCAC
CGGTTTGTCAAGAACAGCTGGTAGAAGCAGGTCGTCTGGTTGCAAAAGCCGTTGAAGGTTGTGTTAGCGC
AAGCCAGGCAGCCACCGAAGATGGTCAGCTGCTGCGTGGTGTTGGTGCAGCAGCCACAGCAGTTACCCAG
GCGCTGAATGAATTACTGCAGCATGTTAAAGCACATGCCACCTAAAAGGGCGAGCTCAGATCCGGCTGCT
AACAAAGCCCGAAAGGAAGCTGAGTTGGCTGCTGCCACCGCTGAGCAATAACTAGCATAACCCCTTGGGG
CCTCTAAACGGGTCTTGAGGGGTTTTTTGCTGAAAGGAGGAACTATATCCGGATATCCCGCAAGAGGCCC
GGCAGTACCGGCATAACCAAGCCTATGCCTACAGCATCCAGGGTGACGGTGCCGAGGATGACGATGAGCG
CATTGTTAGATTTCATACACGGTGCCTGACTGCGTTAGCAATTTAACTGTGATAAACTACCGCATTAAAG
CTAGCTTATCGATGATAAGCTGTCAAACATGAGAATTAATTCTTGAAGACGAAAGGGCCTCGTGATACGC
CTATTTTTATAGGTTAATGTCATGATAATAATGGTTTCTTAGACGTCAGGTGGCACTTTTCGGGGAAATG
TGCGCGGAACCCCTATTTGTTTATTTTTCTAAATACATTCAAATATGTATCCGCTCATGAGACAATAACC
CTGATAAATGCTTCAATAATATTGAAAAAGGAAGAGTATGAGTATTCAACATTTCCGTGTCGCCCTTATT
CCCTTTTTTGCGGCATTTTGCCTTCCTGTTTTTGCTCACCCAGAAACGCTGGTGAAAGTAAAAGATGCTG
AAGATCAGTTGGGTGCACGAGTGGGTTACATCGAACTGGATCTCAACAGCGGTAAGATCCTTGAGAGTTT
TCGCCCCGAAGAACGTTTTCCAATGATGAGCACTTTTAAAGTTCTGCTATGTGGCGCGGTATTATCCCGT
GTTGACGCCGGGCAAGAGCAACTCGGTCGCCGCATACACTATTCTCAGAATGACTTGGTTGAGTACTCAC
CAGTCACAGAAAAGCATCTTACGGATGGCATGACAGTAAGAGAATTATGCAGTGCTGCCATAACCATGAG
TGATAACACTGCGGCCAACTTACTTCTGACAACGATCGGAGGACCGAAGGAGCTAACCGCTTTTTTGCAC
AACATGGGGGATCATGTAACTCGCCTTGATCGTTGGGAACCGGAGCTGAATGAAGCCATACCAAACGACG
AGCGTGACACCACGATGCCTGCAGCAATGGCAACAACGTTGCGCAAACTATTAACTGGCGAACTACTTAC
TCTAGCTTCCCGGCAACAATTAATAGACTGGATGGAGGCGGATAAAGTTGCAGGACCACTTCTGCGCTCG
GCCCTTCCGGCTGGCTGGTTTATTGCTGATAAATCTGGAGCCGGTGAGCGTGGGTCTCGCGGTATCATTG
CAGCACTGGGGCCAGATGGTAAGCCCTCCCGTATCGTAGTTATCTACACGACGGGGAGTCAGGCAACTAT
GGATGAACGAAATAGACAGATCGCTGAGATAGGTGCCTCACTGATTAAGCATTGGTAACTGTCAGACCAA
GTTTACTCATATATACTTTAGATTGATTTAAAACTTCATTTTTAATTTAAAAGGATCTAGGTGAAGATCC
TTTTTGATAATCTCATGACCAAAATCCCTTAACGTGAGTTTTCGTTCCACTGAGCGTCAGACCCCGTAGA
AAAGATCAAAGGATCTTCTTGAGATCCTTTTTTTCTGCGCGTAATCTGCTGCTTGCAAACAAAAAAACCA
CCGCTACCAGCGGTGGTTTGTTTGCCGGATCAAGAGCTACCAACTCTTTTTCCGAAGGTAACTGGCTTCA
GCAGAGCGCAGATACCAAATACTGTCCTTCTAGTGTAGCCGTAGTTAGGCCACCACTTCAAGAACTCTGT
AGCACCGCCTACATACCTCGCTCTGCTAATCCTGTTACCAGTGGCTGCTGCCAGTGGCGATAAGTCGTGT
CTTACCGGGTTGGACTCAAGACGATAGTTACCGGATAAGGCGCAGCGGTCGGGCTGAACGGGGGGTTCGT
GCACACAGCCCAGCTTGGAGCGAACGACCTACACCGAACTGAGATACCTACAGCGTGAGCTATGAGAAAG
CGCCACGCTTCCCGAAGGGAGAAAGGCGGACAGGTATCCGGTAAGCGGCAGGGTCGGAACAGGAGAGCGC
ACGAGGGAGCTTCCAGGGGGAAACGCCTGGTATCTTTATAGTCCTGTCGGGTTTCGCCACCTCTGACTTG
AGCGTCGATTTTTGTGATGCTCGTCAGGGGGGCGGAGCCTATGGAAAAACGCCAGCAACGCGGCCTTTTT
ACGGTTCCTGGCCTTTTGCTGGCCTTTTGCTCACATGTTCTTTCCTGCGTTATCCCCTGATTCTGTGGAT
AACCGTATTACCGCCTTTGAGTGAGCTGATACCGCTCGCCGCAGCCGAACGACCGAGCGCAGCGAGTCAG
TGAGCGAGGAAGCGGAAGAGCGCCTGATGCGGTATTTTCTCCTTACGCATCTGTGCGGTATTTCACACCG
CAATGGTGCACTCTCAGTACAATCTGCTCTGATGCCGCATAGTTAAGCCAGTATACACTCCGCTATCGCT
ACGTGACTGGGTCATGGCTGCGCCCCGACACCCGCCAACACCCGCTGACGCGCCCTGACGGGCTTGTCTG
CTCCCGGCATCCGCTTACAGACAAGCTGTGACCGTCTCCGGGAGCTGCATGTGTCAGAGGTTTTCACCGT
CATCACCGAAACGCGCGAGGCAGCTGCGGTAAAGCTCATCAGCGTGGTCGTGAAGCGATTCACAGATGTC
TGCCTGTTCATCCGCGTCCAGCTCGTTGAGTTTCTCCAGAAGCGTTAATGTCTGGCTTCTGATAAAGCGG
GCCATGTTAAGGGCGGTTTTTTCCTGTTTGGTCACTGATGCCTCCGTGTAAGGGGGATTTCTGTTCATGG
GGGTAATGATACCGATGAAACGAGAGAGGATGCTCACGATACGGGTTACTGATGATGAACATGCCCGGTT
ACTGGAACGTTGTGAGGGTAAACAACTGGCGGTATGGATGCGGCGGGACCAGAGAAAAATCACTCAGGGT
CAATGCCAGCGCTTCGTTAATACAGATGTAGGTGTTCCACAGGGTAGCCAGCAGCATCCTGCGATGCAGA
TCCGGAACATAATGGTGCAGGGCGCTGACTTCCGCGTTTCCAGACTTTACGAAACACGGAAACCGAAGAC
CATTCATGTTGTTGCTCAGGTCGCAGACGTTTTGCAGCAGCAGTCGCTTCACGTTCGCTCGCGTATCGGT
GATTCATTCTGCTAACCAGTAAGGCAACCCCGCCAGCCTAGCCGGGTCCTCAACGACAGGAGCACGATCA
TGCGCACCCGTGGCCAGGACCCAACGCTGCCCGAGATGCGCCGCGTGCGGCTGCTGGAGATGGCGGACGC
GATGGATATGTTCTGCCAAGGGTTGGTTTGCGCATTCACAGTTCTCCGCAAGAATTGATTGGCTCCAATT
CTTGGAGTGGTGAATCCGTTAGCGAGGTGCCGCCGGCTTCCATTCAGGTCGAGGTGGCCCGGCTCCATGC
ACCGCGACGCAACGCGGGGAGGCAGACAAGGTATAGGGCGGCGCCTACAATCCATGCCAACCCGTTCCAT
GTGCTCGCCGAGGCGGCATAAATCGCCGTGACGATCAGCGGTCCAATGATCGAAGTTAGGCTGGTAAGAG
CCGCGAGCGATCCTTGAAGCTGTCCCTGATGGTCGTCATCTACCTGCCTGGACAGCATGGCCTGCAACGC
GGGCATCCCGATGCCGCCGGAAGCGAGAAGAATCATAATGGGGAAGGCCATCCAGCCTCGCGTCGCGAAC
GCCAGCAAGACGTAGCCCAGCGCGTCGGCCGCCATGCCGGCGATAATGGCCTGCTTCTCGCCGAAACGTT
TGGTGGCGGGACCAGTGACGAAGGCTTGAGCGAGGGCGTGCAAGATTCCGAATACCGCAAGCGACAGGCC
GATCATCGTCGCGCTCCAGCGAAAGCGGTCCTCGCCGAAAATGACCCAGAGCGCTGCCGGCACCTGTCCT
ACGAGTTGCATGATAAAGAAGACAGTCATAAGTGCGGCGACGATAGTCATGCCCCGCGCCCACCGGAAGG
AGCTGACTGGGTTGAAGGCTCTCAAGGGCATCGGTCGAGATCCCGGTGCCTAATGAGTGAGCTAACTTAC
ATTAATTGCGTTGCGCTCACTGCCCGCTTTCCAGTCGGGAAACCTGTCGTGCCAGCTGCATTAATGAATC
GGCCAACGCGCGGGGAGAGGCGGTTTGCGTATTGGGCGCCAGGGTGGTTTTTCTTTTCACCAGTGAGACG
GGCAACAGCTGATTGCCCTTCACCGCCTGGCCCTGAGAGAGTTGCAGCAAGCGGTCCACGCTGGTTTGCC
CCAGCAGGCGAAAATCCTGTTTGATGGTGGTTAACGGCGGGATATAACATGAGCTGTCTTCGGTATCGTC
GTATCCCACTACCGAGATATCCGCACCAACGCGCAGCCCGGACTCGGTAATGGCGCGCATTGCGCCCAGC
GCCATCTGATCGTTGGCAACCAGCATCGCAGTGGGAACGATGCCCTCATTCAGCATTTGCATGGTTTGTT
GAAAACCGGACATGGCACTCCAGTCGCCTTCCCGTTCCGCTATCGGCTGAATTTGATTGCGAGTGAGATA
TTTATGCCAGCCAGCCAGACGCAGACGCGCCGAGACAGAACTTAATGGGCCCGCTAACAGCGCGATTTGC
TGGTGACCCAATGCGACCAGATGCTCCACGCCCAGTCGCGTACCGTCTTCATGGGAGAAAATAATACTGT
TGATGGGTGTCTGGTCAGAGACATCAAGAAATAACGCCGGAACATTAGTGCAGGCAGCTTCCACAGCAAT
GGCATCCTGGTCATCCAGCGGATAGTTAATGATCAGCCCACTGACGCGTTGCGCGAGAAGATTGTGCACC
GCCGCTTTACAGGCTTCGACGCCGCTTCGTTCTACCATCGACACCACCACGCTGGCACCCAGTTGATCGG
CGCGAGATTTAATCGCCGCGACAATTTGCGACGGCGCGTGCAGGGCCAGACTGGAGGTGGCAACGCCAAT
CAGCAACGACTGTTTGCCCGCCAGTTGTTGTGCCACGCGGTTGGGAATGTAATTCAGCTCCGCCATCGCC
GCTTCCACTTTTTCCCGCGTTTTCGCAGAAACGTGGCTGGCCTGGTTCACCACGCGGGAAACGGTCTGAT
AAGAGACACCGGCATACTCTGCGACATCGTATAACGTTACTGGTTTCACATTCACCACCCTGAATTGACT
CTCTTCCGGGCGCTATCATGCCATACCGCGAAAGGTTTTGCGCCATTCGATGGTGTCCGGGATCTCGACG
CTCTCCCTTATGCGACTCCTGCATTAGGAAGCAGCCCAGTAGTAGGTTGAGGCCGTTGAGCACCGCCGCC
GCAAGGAATGGTGCATGC
